>Addgene plasmid #92011 | pcDNA3.1+_LN-HA-AGO2-5xE | addgene full sequence | sequence record 180667 | Addgene NGS Result
GACGGATCGGGAGATCTCCCGATCCCCTATGGTGCACTCTCAGTACAATCTGCTCTGATGCCGCATAGTT
AAGCCAGTATCTGCTCCCTGCTTGTGTGTTGGAGGTCGCTGAGTAGTGCGCGAGCAAAATTTAAGCTACA
ACAAGGCAAGGCTTGACCGACAATTGCATGAAGAATCTGCTTAGGGTTAGGCGTTTTGCGCTGCTTCGCG
ATGTACGGGCCAGATATACGCGTTGACATTGATTATTGACTAGTTATTAATAGTAATCAATTACGGGGTC
ATTAGTTCATAGCCCATATATGGAGTTCCGCGTTACATAACTTACGGTAAATGGCCCGCCTGGCTGACCG
CCCAACGACCCCCGCCCATTGACGTCAATAATGACGTATGTTCCCATAGTAACGCCAATAGGGACTTTCC
ATTGACGTCAATGGGTGGAGTATTTACGGTAAACTGCCCACTTGGCAGTACATCAAGTGTATCATATGCC
AAGTACGCCCCCTATTGACGTCAATGACGGTAAATGGCCCGCCTGGCATTATGCCCAGTACATGACCTTA
TGGGACTTTCCTACTTGGCAGTACATCTACGTATTAGTCATCGCTATTACCATGGTGATGCGGTTTTGGC
AGTACATCAATGGGCGTGGATAGCGGTTTGACTCACGGGGATTTCCAAGTCTCCACCCCATTGACGTCAA
TGGGAGTTTGTTTTGGCACCAAAATCAACGGGACTTTCCAAAATGTCGTAACAACTCCGCCCCATTGACG
CAAATGGGCGGTAGGCGTGTACGGTGGGAGGTCTATATAAGCAGAGCTCTCTGGCTAACTAGAGAACCCA
CTGCTTACTGGCTTATCGAAATTAATACGACTCACTATAGGGAGACCCAAGCTGGCTAGCGTTTAAACTT
AAGCTTGGTACCGAGCTCGGATCCACTAGTCCAGTGTGGTGGAATTCACCATGGACGCACAAACACGACG
ACGTGAGCGTCGCGCTGAGAAACAAGCTCAATGGAAAGCTGCAAACCCACCGCTCGAGGCTGCCCAAGCT
TACACCATGGCCTACCCTTATGACGTGCCCGATTACGCTAGCGGCCGCATGTACTCGGGAGCCGGCCCCG
CACTTGCACCTCCTGCGCCGCCGCCCCCCATCCAAGGATATGCCTTCAAGCCTCCACCTAGACCCGACTT
TGGGACCTCCGGGAGAACAATCAAATTACAGGCCAATTTCTTCGAAATGGACATCCCCAAAATTGACATC
TATCATTATGAATTGGATATCAAGCCAGAGAAGTGCCCGAGGAGAGTTAACAGGGAAATCGTGGAACACA
TGGTCCAGCACTTTAAAACACAGATCTTTGGGGATCGGAAGCCCGTGTTTGACGGCAGGAAGAATCTATA
CACAGCCATGCCCCTTCCGATTGGGAGGGACAAGGTGGAGCTGGAGGTCACGCTGCCAGGAGAAGGCAAG
GATCGCATCTTCAAGGTGTCCATCAAGTGGGTGTCCTGCGTGAGCTTGCAGGCGTTACACGATGCACTTT
CAGGGCGGCTGCCCAGCGTCCCTTTTGAGACGATCCAGGCCCTGGACGTGGTCATGAGGCACTTGCCATC
CATGAGGTACACCCCCGTGGGCCGCTCCTTCTTCACCGCGTCCGAAGGCTGCTCTAACCCTCTTGGCGGG
GGCCGAGAAGTGTGGTTTGGCTTCCATCAGTCCGTCCGGCCTTCTCTCTGGAAAATGATGCTGAATATTG
ATGTGTCAGCAACAGCGTTTTACAAGGCACAGCCAGTAATCGAGTTTGTTTGTGAAGTTTTGGATTTTAA
AAGTATTGAAGAACAACAAAAACCTCTGACAGATTCCCAAAGGGTAAAGTTTACCAAAGAAATTAAAGGT
CTAAAGGTGGAGATAACGCACTGTGGGCAGATGAAGAGGAAGTACCGTGTCTGCAATGTGACCCGGCGGC
CCGCCAGTCACCAAACATTCCCGCTGCAGCAGGAGAGCGGGCAGACGGTGGAGTGCACGGTGGCCCAGTA
TTTCAAGGACAGGCACAAGTTGGTTCTGCGCTACCCCCACCTCCCATGTTTACAAGTCGGACAGGAGCAG
AAACACACCTACCTTCCCCTGGAGGTCTGTAACATTGTGGCAGGACAAAGATGTATTAAAAAATTAACGG
ACAATCAGACCTCAACCATGATCAGAGCGACTGCTAGGTCGGCGCCCGATCGGCAAGAAGAGATTAGCAA
ATTGATGCGAAGTGCAAGTTTCAACACAGATCCATACGTCCGTGAATTTGGAATCATGGTCAAAGATGAG
ATGACAGACGTGACTGGGCGGGTGCTGCAGCCGCCCTCCATCCTCTACGGGGGCAGGAATAAAGCTATTG
CGACCCCTGTCCAGGGCGTCTGGGACATGCGGAAC
[405 nt withheld, positions 2416-2820]
AACAACATCCTGCTGCCCCAGGGCAGGCCGCCGGTGTTCCAGCAGCCCGTCATCTTTCTGGGAGCAGACG
TCACTCACCCCCCCGCCGGGGATGGGAAGAAGCCCTCCATTGCCGCCGTGGTGGGCAGCATGGACGCCCA
CCCCAATCGCTACTGCGCCACCGTGCGCGTGCAGCAGCACCGGCAGGAGATCATACAAGACCTGGCCGCC
ATGGTCCGCGAGCTCCTCATCCAGTTCTACAAGTCCACGCGCTTCAAGCCCACCCGCATCATCTTCTACC
GCGACGGTGTCTCTGAAGGCCAGTTCCAGCAGGTTCTCCACCACGAGTTGCTGGCCATCCGTGAGGCCTG
TATCAAGCTAGAAAAAGACTACCAGCCCGGGATCACCTTCATCGTGGTGCAGAAGAGGCACCACACCCGG
CTCTTCTGCACTGACAAGAACGAGCGGGTTGGGAAAAGTGGAAACATTCCAGCAGGCACGACTGTGGACA
CGAAAATCACCCACCCCACCGAGTTCGACTTCTACCTGTGTAGTCACGCTGGCATCCAGGGGACAAGCAG
GCCTTCGCACTATCACGTCCTCTGGGACGACAATCGTTTCTCCTCTGATGAGCTGCAGATCCTAACCTAC
CAGCTGTGTCACACCTACGTGCGCTGCACACGCTCCGTGTCCATCCCAGCGCCAGCATACTACGCTCACC
TGGTGGCCTTCCGGGCCAGGTACCACCTGGTGGATAAGGAACATGACGAGGCTGAAGGAGAGCATGAGGA
GGGGCAGGAGAACGGGCGAGACCACCAAGCACTGGCCAAGGCGGTCCAGGTTCACCAAGACACTCTGCGC
ACCATGTACTTTGCTTGAGAATTCTGCAGATATCCAGCACAGTGGCGGCCGCTCGAGTCTAGAGGGCCCG
TTTAAACCCGCTGATCAGCCTCGACTGTGCCTTCTAGTTGCCAGCCATCTGTTGTTTGCCCCTCCCCCGT
GCCTTCCTTGACCCTGGAAGGTGCCACTCCCACTGTCCTTTCCTAATAAAATGAGGAAATTGCATCGCAT
TGTCTGAGTAGGTGTCATTCTATTCTGGGGGGTGGGGTGGGGCAGGACAGCAAGGGGGAGGATTGGGAAG
ACAATAGCAGGCATGCTGGGGATGCGGTGGGCTCTATGGCTTCTGAGGCGGAAAGAACCAGCTGGGGCTC
TAGGGGGTATCCCC
[124 nt withheld, positions 4025-4148]
C
[91 nt withheld, positions 4150-4240]
A
[49 nt withheld, positions 4242-4290]
CCTTTGACGTTGGAGTCCACGTTCTTT
[37 nt withheld, positions 4318-4354]
ACCCTATCTCGGTCTATTCTTTTGATTTATAAGGGATTTTGCCGATTTCGGCCTATTGGTTAAAAAATGA
GCTGATTTAACAAAAATTTAACGCGAATTAATTCTGTGGAATGTGTGTCAGTTAGGGTGTGGAAAGTCCC
CAGGCTCCCCAGCAGGCAGAAGTATGCAAAGCATGCATCTCAATTAGTCAGCAACCAGGTGTGGAAAGTC
CCCAGGCTCCCCAGCAGGCAGAAGTATGCAAAGCATGCATCTCAATTAGTCAGCAACCATAGTCCCGCCC
CTAACTCCGCCCATCCCGCCCCTAACTCCGCCCAGTTCCGCCCATTCTCCGCCCCATGGCTGACTAATTT
TTTTTATTTATGCAGAGGCCGAGGCCGCCTCTGCCTCTGAGCTATTCCAGAAGTAGTGAGGAGGCTTTTT
TGGAGGCCTAGGCTTTTGCAAAAAGCTCCCGGGAGCTTGTATATCCATTTTCGGATCTGATCAAGAGACA
GGATGAGGATCGTTTCGCATGATTGAACAAGATGGATTGCACGCAGGTTCTCCGGCCGCTTGGGTGGAGA
GGCTATTCGGCTATGACTGGGCACAACAGACAATCGGCTGCTCTGATGCCGCCGTGTTCCGGCTGTCAGC
GCAGGGGCGCCCGGTTCTTTTTGTCAAGACCGACCTGTCCGGTGCCCTGAATGAACTGCAGGACGAGGCA
GCGCGGCTATCGTGGCTGGCCACGACGGGCGTTCCTTGCGCAGCTGTGCTCGACGTTGTCACTGAAGCGG
GAAGGGACTGGCTGCTATTGGGCGAAGTGCCGGGGCAGGATCTCCTGTCATCTCACCTTGCTCCTGCCGA
GAAAGTATCCATCATGGCTGATGCAATGCGGCGGCTGCATACGCTTGATCCGGCTACCTGCCCATTCGAC
CACCAAGCGAAACATCGCATCGAGCGAGCACGTACTCGGATGGAAGCCGGTCTTGTCGATCAGGATGATC
TGGACGAAGAGCATCAGGGGCTCGCGCCAGCCGAACTGTTCGCCAGGCTCAAGGCGCGCATGCCCGACGG
CGAGGATCTCGTCGTGACCCATGGCGATGCCTGCTTGCCGAATATCATGGTGGAAAATGGCCGCTTTTCT
GGATTCATCGACTGTGGCCGGCTGGGTGTGGCGGACCGCTATCAGGACATAGCGTTGGCTACCCGTGATA
TTGCTGAAGAGCTTGGCGGCGAATGGGCTGACCGCTTCCTCGTGCTTTACGGTATCGCCGCTCCCGATTC
GCAGCGCATCGCCTTCTATCGCCTTCTTGACGAGTTCTTCTGAGCGGGACTCTGGGGTTCGAAATGACCG
ACCAAGCGACGCCCAACCTGCCATCACGAGATTTCGATTCCACCGCCGCCTTCTATGAAAGGTTGGGCTT
CGGAATCGTTTTCCGGGACGCCGGCTGGATGATCCTCCAGCGCGGGGATCTCATGCTGGAGTTCTTCGCC
CACCCCAACTTGTTTATTGCAGCTTATAATGGTTACAAATAAAGCAATAGCATCACAAATTTCACAAATA
AAGCATTTTTTTCACTGCATTCTAGTTGTGGTTTGTCCAAACTCATCAATGTATCTTATCATGTCTGTAT
ACCGTCGACCTCTAGCTAGAGCTTGGCGTAATCATGGTCATAGCTGTTTCCTGTGTGAAATTGTTATCCG
CTCACAATTCCACACAACATACGAGCCGGAAGCATAAAGTGTAAAGCCTGGGGTGCCTAATGAGTGAGCT
AACTCACATTAATTGCGTTGCGCTCACTGCCCGCTTTCCAGTCGGGAAACCTGTCGTGCCAGCTGCATTA
ATGAATCGGCCAACGCGCGGGGAGAGGCGGTTTGCGTATTGGGCGCTCTTCCGCTTCCTCGCTCACTGAC
TCGCTGCGCTCGGTCGTTCGGCTGCGGCGAGCGGTATCAGCTCACTCAAAGGCGGTAATACGGTTATCCA
CAGAATCAGGGGATAACGCAGGAAAGAACATGTGAGCAAAAGGCCAGCAAAAGGCCAGGAACCGTAAAAA
GGCCGCGTTGCTGGCGTTTTTCCATAGGCTCCGCCCCCCTGACGAGCATCACAAAAATCGACGCTCAAGT
CAGAGGTGGCGAAACCCGACAGGACTATAAAGATACCAGGCGTTTCCCCCTGGAAGCTCCCTCGTGCGCT
CTCCTGTTCCGACCCTGCCGCTTACCGGATACCTGTCCGCCTTTCTCCCTTCGGGAAGCGTGGCGCTTTC
TCATAGCTCACGCTGTAGGTATCTCAGTTCGGTGTAGGTCGTTCGCTCCAAGCTGGGCTGTGTGCACGAA
CCCCCCGTTCAGCCCGACCGCTGCGCCTTATCCGGTAACTATCGTCTTGAGTCCAACCCGGTAAGACACG
ACTTATCGCCACTGGCAGCAGCCACTGGTAACAGGATTAGCAGAGCGAGGTATGTAGGCGGTGCTACAGA
GTTCTTGAAGTGGTGGCCTAACTACGGCTACACTAGAAGAACAGTATTTGGTATCTGCGCTCTGCTGAAG
CCAGTTACCTTCGGAAAAAGAGTTGGTAGCTCTTGATCCGGCAAACAAACCACCGCTGGTAGCGGTGGTT
TTTTTGTTTGCAAGCAGCAGATTACGCGCAGAAAAAAAGGATCTCAAGAAGATCCTTTGATCTTTTCTAC
GGGGTCTGACGCTCAGTGGAACGAAAACTCACGTTAAGGGATTTTGGTCATGAGATTATCAAAAAGGATC
TTCACCTAGATCCTTTTAAATTAAAAATGAAGTTTTAAATCAATCTAAAGTATATATGAGTAAACTTGGT
CTGACAGTTACCAATGCTTAATCAGTGAGGCACCTATCTCAGCGATCTGTCTATTTCGTTCATCCATAGT
TGCCTGACTCCCCGTCGTGTAGATAACTACGATACGGGAGGGCTTACCATCTGGCCCCAGTGCTGCAATG
ATACCGCGAGACCCACGCTCACCGGCTCCAGATTTATCAGCAATAAACCAGCCAGCCGGAAGGGCCGAGC
GCAGAAGTGGTCCTGCAACTTTATCCGCCTCCATCCAGTCTATTAATTGTTGCCGGGAAGCTAGAGTAAG
TAGTTCGCCAGTTAATAGTTTGCGCAACGTTGTTGCCATTGCTACAGGCATCGTGGTGTCACGCTCGTCG
TTTGGTATGGCTTCATTCAGCTCCGGTTCCCAACGATCAAGGCGAGTTACATGATCCCCCATGTTGTGCA
AAAAAGCGGTTAGCTCCTTCGGTCCTCCGATCGTTGTCAGAAGTAAGTTGGCCGCAGTGTTATCACTCAT
GGTTATGGCAGCACTGCATAATTCTCTTACTGTCATGCCATCCGTAAGATGCTTTTCTGTGACTGGTGAG
TACTCAACCAAGTCATTCTGAGAATAGTGTATGCGGCGACCGAGTTGCTCTTGCCCGGCGTCAATACGGG
ATAATACCGCGCCACATAGCAGAACTTTAAAAGTGCTCATCATTGGAAAACGTTCTTCGGGGCGAAAACT
CTCAAGGATCTTACCGCTGTTGAGATCCAGTTCGATGTAACCCACTCGTGCACCCAACTGATCTTCAGCA
TCTTTTACTTTCACCAGCGTTTCTGGGTGAGCAAAAACAGGAAGGCAAAATGCCGCAAAAAAGGGAATAA
GGGCGACACGGAAATGTTGAATACTCATACTCTTCCTTTTTCAATATTATTGAAGCATTTATCAGGGTTA
TTGTCTCATGAGCGGATACATATTTGAATGTATTTAGAAAAATAAACAAATAGGGGTTCCGCGCACATTT
CCCCGAAAAGTGCCACCTGACGTC
Features (pLannotate 1.2.2; 21 found; start..end, strand, type, name):
     28..80      -  misc_feature   bom (fragment): basis of mobility region from pBR322
    235..614     +  enhancer       CMV enhancer: human cytomegalovirus immediate early enhancer
    615..818     +  promoter       CMV promoter: human cytomegalovirus (CMV) immediate early promoter
    814..847     +  LTR            5' LTR (truncated) (fragment): truncated 5' long terminal repeat (LTR) from HIV-1
    863..881     +  promoter       T7 promoter: promoter for bacteriophage T7 RNA polymerase
    961..1035    +  CDS            N (fragment): REGN_LAMBD - Experimental evidence at protein level: Swiss-Prot protein existence level 1. Plays a role as a transcriptional antitermination factor that allows the virus to initiate its lytic phase. Activates expression of the delayed viral early genes by modifying host RNA polymerase (RNAP) into a form that is resistant to termination signals. This antitermination function requires the host NusA protein which serves to stabilize the interaction between antitermination protein N and host RNA polymerase. From Escherichia phage lambda (Bacteriophage lambda).
   1099..3675    +  CDS            AGO2 (sequence partly withheld): AGO2_HUMAN - Also known as EIF2C2. Experimental evidence at protein level: Swiss-Prot protein existence level 1. Required for RNA-mediated gene silencing (RNAi) by the RNA- induced silencing complex (RISC). The 'minimal RISC' appears to include AGO2 bound to a short guide RNA such as a microRNA (miRNA) or short interfering RNA (siRNA). These guide RNAs direct RISC to complementary mRNAs that are targets for RISC-mediated gene silencing. The precise mechanism of gene silencing depends on the degree of complementarity between the miRNA or siRNA and its target. Binding of RISC to a perfectly comp
   3755..3979    +  polyA_signal   bGH poly(A) signal: bovine growth hormone polyadenylation signal
   3983..4004    +  promoter       SV40 promoter (fragment): SV40 enhancer and early promoter
   4025..4453    +  rep_origin     f1 ori (sequence partly withheld): f1 bacteriophage origin of replication; arrow indicates direction of (+) strand synthesis
   4467..4796    +  promoter       SV40 promoter: SV40 enhancer and early promoter
   4863..5654    +  CDS            neo: KKA2_KLEPN - Also known as kan, nptII. Experimental evidence at protein level: Swiss-Prot protein existence level 1. Resistance to kanamycin, neomycin, paromomycin, ribostamycin, butirosin and gentamicin B. From Klebsiella pneumoniae.
   5678..5836    +  CDS            ble (fragment): BLE_KLEPN - Experimental evidence at protein level: Swiss-Prot protein existence level 1. Binding protein with a strong affinity to the bleomycin family of antibiotics. Binds to CL990; an antimitotic-antibiotic compound. From Klebsiella pneumoniae.
   5831..5952    +  polyA_signal   SV40 poly(A) signal: SV40 polyadenylation signal
   6025..6041    -  protein_bind   lac operator: The lac repressor binds to the lac operator to inhibit transcription in E. coli. This inhibition can be relieved by adding lactose or isopropyl-β-D-thiogalactopyranoside (IPTG). lac repressor encoded by lacI
   6049..6079    -  promoter       lac promoter: promoter for the E. coli lac operon
   6094..6115    -  protein_bind   CAP binding site: CAP binding activates transcription in the presence of cAMP. E. coli catabolite activator protein
   6128..6220    -  CDS            lacI (fragment): lac repressor; lacI; The lac repressor binds to the lac operator to inhibit transcription in E. coli. This inhibition can be relieved by adding lactose or isopropyl-β-D-thiogalactopyranoside (IPTG).
   6403..6991    -  rep_origin     ori: high-copy-number ColE1/pMB1/pBR322/pUC origin of replication
   7162..8022    -  CDS            AmpR: β-lactamase; bla; confers resistance to ampicillin, carbenicillin, and related antibiotics
   8023..8127    -  promoter       AmpR promoter: bla
