[The description below was written by a language model from this plasmid's Addgene catalogue record and pLannotate feature annotations shown in this document.]
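Description:
pcDNA3.1+_LN-HA-AGO2-5xE is a mammalian expression plasmid of about 8.2 kb, built on the Invitrogen pcDNA3.1+ backbone. It is maintained in E. coli through a high-copy ColE1/pUC-type origin with ampicillin selection (AmpR under its own bla promoter), and it also carries an f1 origin. For selection in mammalian cells, the backbone provides a neomycin/kanamycin phosphotransferase gene driven by the SV40 enhancer/early promoter and followed by an SV40 polyadenylation signal. Several short fragment annotations in the feature table (a truncated HIV-1 LTR, ble, lacI, bom) are most likely backbone remnants or similarity hits rather than functional parts.

The expression cassette uses the human CMV immediate-early enhancer and promoter, with a T7 promoter just downstream, and ends in the bovine growth hormone polyadenylation signal. The open reading frame encodes human AGO2, the core Argonaute protein of the RNA-induced silencing complex. At its N terminus it is fused to a short fragment of the bacteriophage lambda N protein and, according to the catalogue record, an HA epitope tag; the HA tag is not separately annotated in the feature table. The lambda N peptide binds boxB RNA hairpins, so fusions of this kind are generally used to tether a protein directly to a boxB-containing reporter transcript, bypassing guide-RNA-mediated targeting, while HA allows detection or immunoprecipitation.

The AGO2 sequence carries five glutamate substitutions (S824E, S828E, T830E, S831E, S834E; "5xE"). Replacing serine and threonine with glutamate is a common phosphomimetic strategy, consistent with the associated study of an Argonaute phosphorylation cycle in microRNA-mediated silencing. The cloning sites are not recorded.
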