Addgene plasmid #92011: pcDNA3.1+_LN-HA-AGO2-5xE
Purpose: Expresses Lambda-N-HA-AGO2 [S824E, S828E, T830E, S831E, S834E (5xE)]
Depositing lab: Joshua Mendell. Depositing organization: University of Texas Southwestern Medical Center. Publication: An Argonaute phosphorylation cycle promotes microRNA-mediated silencing. Golden RJ, Chen B, Li T, Braun J, Manjunath H, Chen X, Wu J, Schmid V, Chang TC, Kopp F, Ramirez-Martinez A, Tagliabracci VS, Chen ZJ, Xie Y, Mendell JT. Nature. 2017 Feb 9;542(7640):197-202. doi: 10.1038/nature21025. Epub 2017 Jan 23. PubMed 28114302.
Backbone
  Vector backbone: pcDNA3.1+
  Backbone manufacturer: Invitrogen
  Vector type: Mammalian Expression
Growth in bacteria
  Bacterial resistance: Ampicillin, 100 μg/mL
  Growth temperature: 37°C
  Growth strain: DH5alpha
  Copy number: High Copy
Gene/Insert
  Gene/Insert name: AGO2
  Species: H. sapiens (human)
  Mutation: S824E, S828E, T830E, S831E, S834E (5xE)
  Entrez Gene: AGO2 (a.k.a. CASC7, EIF2C2, LESKRES, LINC00980, PPD, Q10)
  Tag / fusion protein: Lambda-N-HA (N terminal on insert)
  Cloning method: Restriction Enzyme; 5′ cloning site Unknown (unknown if destroyed); 3′ cloning site Unknown (unknown if destroyed)
Resource information
  A portion of this plasmid was derived from a plasmid made by: The parental AGO2 sequence used for this construct was amplified from a Thomas Tuschl lab plasmid (Addgene plasmid # 10822).
Terms and licenses: Academic/Nonprofit Terms; Industry Terms: Not Available to Industry
How to cite: pcDNA3.1+_LN-HA-AGO2-5xE was a gift from Joshua Mendell (Addgene plasmid # 92011 ; http://n2t.net/addgene:92011 ; RRID:Addgene_92011)
